LOCUS       Exported 7439 bp ds-DNA circular SYN 01-DEC-2021
DEFINITION  Conditionally active form of Cre recombinase (activated in response
            to tamoxifen) under Syn promoter..
ACCESSION   .
VERSION     .
KEYWORDS    pAAV-Syn-ERT2-iCre-ERT2
SOURCE      synthetic DNA construct
  ORGANISM  synthetic DNA construct
REFERENCE   1 (bases 1 to 7439)
  AUTHORS   Linghu C, An B, Shpokayte M, Celiker OT, Shmoel N, Zhang C, Park WM,
            Ramirez S, Boyden ES
  TITLE     Recording of cellular physiological histories along optically
            readable self-assembling protein chains
  JOURNAL   bioRxiv 2021.10.13.464006
REFERENCE   2 (bases 1 to 7439)
  AUTHORS   .
  TITLE     Direct Submission
  JOURNAL   Exported Dec 1, 2021 from SnapGene Server 1.1.58
            http://www.snapgene.com
FEATURES             Location/Qualifiers
     source          1..7439
                     /organism="synthetic DNA construct"
                     /mol_type="other DNA"
     repeat_region   58..187
                     /label=AAV2 ITR (alternate)
                     /note="Functional equivalent of wild-type AAV2 ITR"
     polyA_signal    243..291
                     /note="synthetic polyadenylation signal"
     misc_feature    305..396
                     /label=pause site
                     /note="RNA polymerase II transcriptional pause signal from
                     the human alpha-2 globin gene"
     primer_bind     345..364
                     /label=RVprimer3
                     /note="pGL3 vector, forward primer"
     promoter        432..879
                     /label=hSyn promoter
                     /note="human synapsin I promoter; confers neuron-specific
                     expression (Kugler et al., 2003)"
     regulatory      888..897
                     /regulatory_class="other"
                     /note="vertebrate consensus sequence for strong initiation
                     of translation (Kozak, 1987)"
     CDS             897..1832
                     /codon_start=1
                     /product="mutated ligand-binding domain of the human
                     estrogen receptor (Feil et al., 1997)"
                     /label=ERT2
                     /translation="AGDMRAANLWPSPLMIKRSKKNSLALSLTADQMVSALLDAEPPIL
                     YSEYDPTRPFSEASMMGLLTNLADRELVHMINWAKRVPGFVDLTLHDQVHLLECAWLEI
                     LMIGLVWRSMEHPVKLLFAPNLLLDRNQGKCVEGMVEIFDMLLATSSRFRMMNLQGEEF
                     VCLKSIILLNSGVYTFLSSTLKSLEEKDHIHRVLDKITDTLIHLMAKAGLTLQQQHQRL
                     AQLLLILSHIRHMSNKGMEHLYSMKCKNVVPLYDLLLEAADAHRLHAPTSRGGASVEET
                     DQSHLATAGSTSSHSLQKYYITGEAEGFPAT"
     CDS             2877..3812
                     /codon_start=1
                     /product="mutated ligand-binding domain of the human
                     estrogen receptor (Feil et al., 1997)"
                     /label=ERT2
                     /translation="AGDMRAANLWPSPLMIKRSKKNSLALSLTADQMVSALLDAEPPIL
                     YSEYDPTRPFSEASMMGLLTNLADRELVHMINWAKRVPGFVDLTLHDQVHLLECAWLEI
                     LMIGLVWRSMEHPVKLLFAPNLLLDRNQGKCVEGMVEIFDMLLATSSRFRMMNLQGEEF
                     VCLKSIILLNSGVYTFLSSTLKSLEEKDHIHRVLDKITDTLIHLMAKAGLTLQQQHQRL
                     AQLLLILSHIRHMSNKGMEHLYSMKCKNVVPLYDLLLEAADAHRLHAPTSRGGASVEET
                     DQSHLATAGSTSSHSLQKYYITGEAEGFPAT"
     misc_feature    3843..4431
                     /label=WPRE
                     /note="woodchuck hepatitis virus posttranscriptional
                     regulatory element"
     primer_bind     complement(3896..3916)
                     /label=WPRE-R
                     /note="WPRE, reverse primer"
     CDS             complement(4314..4325)
                     /codon_start=1
                     /product="Factor Xa recognition and cleavage site"
                     /label=Factor Xa site
                     /translation="IEGR"
     primer_bind     complement(4464..4481)
                     /label=BGH-rev
                     /note="Bovine growth hormone terminator, reverse primer.
                     Also called BGH reverse"
     polyA_signal    4470..4677
                     /label=bGH poly(A) signal
                     /note="bovine growth hormone polyadenylation signal"
     repeat_region   4686..4815
                     /label=AAV2 ITR
     rep_origin      4924..5379
                     /direction=RIGHT
                     /label=f1 ori
                     /note="f1 bacteriophage origin of replication; arrow
                     indicates direction of (+) strand synthesis"
     primer_bind     complement(5011..5030)
                     /label=F1ori-R
                     /note="F1 origin, reverse primer"
     primer_bind     5221..5242
                     /label=F1ori-F
                     /note="F1 origin, forward primer"
     primer_bind     complement(5446..5465)
                     /label=pRS-marker
                     /note="pRS vectors, use to sequence yeast selectable
                     marker"
     primer_bind     5565..5587
                     /label=pGEX 3'
                     /note="pGEX vectors, reverse primer"
     primer_bind     complement(5625..5643)
                     /label=pBRforEco
                     /note="pBR322 vectors, upsteam of EcoRI site, forward
                     primer"
     promoter        5711..5815
                     /gene="bla"
                     /label=AmpR promoter
     CDS             5816..6676
                     /codon_start=1
                     /gene="bla"
                     /product="beta-lactamase"
                     /label=AmpR
                     /note="confers resistance to ampicillin, carbenicillin, and
                     related antibiotics"
                     /translation="MSIQHFRVALIPFFAAFCLPVFAHPETLVKVKDAEDQLGARVGYI
                     ELDLNSGKILESFRPEERFPMMSTFKVLLCGAVLSRIDAGQEQLGRRIHYSQNDLVEYS
                     PVTEKHLTDGMTVRELCSAAITMSDNTAANLLLTTIGGPKELTAFLHNMGDHVTRLDRW
                     EPELNEAIPNDERDTTMPVAMATTLRKLLTGELLTLASRQQLIDWMEADKVAGPLLRSA
                     LPAGWFIADKSGAGERGSRGIIAALGPDGKPSRIVVIYTTGSQATMDERNRQIAEIGAS
                     LIKHW"
     primer_bind     complement(6034..6053)
                     /label=Amp-R
                     /note="Ampicillin resistance gene, reverse primer"
     rep_origin      6847..7435
                     /direction=RIGHT
                     /label=ori
                     /note="high-copy-number ColE1/pMB1/pBR322/pUC origin of
                     replication"
     primer_bind     7336..7355
                     /label=pBR322ori-F
                     /note="pBR322 origin, forward primer"
ORIGIN
        1 ccagcaacgc ggccttttta cggttcctgg ccttttgctg gccttttgct cacatgtcct
       61 gcaggcagct gcgcgctcgc tcgctcactg aggccgcccg ggcgtcgggc gacctttggt
      121 cgcccggcct cagtgagcga gcgagcgcgc agagagggag tggccaactc catcactagg
      181 ggttcctgcg gccgcacgcg ttctagaaat attaaggtac gggaggtact tggagcggcc
      241 gcaataaaat atctttattt tcattacatc tgtgtgttgg ttttttgtgt gaatcgatag
      301 tactaacata cgctctccat caaaacaaaa cgaaacaaaa caaactagca aaataggctg
      361 tccccagtgc aagtgcaggt gccagaacat ttctctattc tagactcgag ctgcagaggg
      421 ccctgcgtat gagtgcaagt gggttttagg accaggatga ggcggggtgg gggtgcctac
      481 ctgacgaccg accccgaccc actggacaag cacccaaccc ccattcccca aattgcgcat
      541 cccctatcag agagggggag gggaaacagg atgcggcgag gcgcgtgcgc actgccagct
      601 tcagcaccgc ggacagtgcc ttcgcccccg cctggcggcg cgcgccaccg ccgcctcagc
      661 actgaaggcg cgctgacgtc actcgccggt cccccgcaaa ctccccttcc cggccacctt
      721 ggtcgcgtcc gcgccgccgc cggcccagcc ggaccgcacc acgcgaggcg cgagataggg
      781 gggcacgggc gcgaccatct gcgctgcggc gccggcgact cagcgctgcc tcagtctgcg
      841 gtgggcagcg gaggagtcgt gtcgtgcctg agagcgcagt cgaattcgcc accatggctg
      901 gagacatgag agctgccaac ctttggccaa gcccgctcat gatcaaacgc tctaagaaga
      961 acagcctggc cttgtccctg acggccgacc agatggtcag tgccttgttg gatgctgagc
     1021 cccccatact ctattccgag tatgatccta ccagaccctt cagtgaagct tcgatgatgg
     1081 gcttactgac caacctggca gacagggagc tggttcacat gatcaactgg gcgaagaggg
     1141 tgccaggctt tgtggatttg accctccatg atcaggtcca ccttctagaa tgtgcctggc
     1201 tagagatcct gatgattggt ctcgtctggc gctccatgga gcacccagtg aagctactgt
     1261 ttgctcctaa cttgctcttg gacaggaacc agggaaaatg tgtagagggc atggtggaga
     1321 tcttcgacat gctgctggct acatcatctc ggttccgcat gatgaatctg cagggagagg
     1381 agtttgtgtg cctcaaatct attattttgc ttaattctgg agtgtacaca tttctgtcca
     1441 gcaccctgaa gtctctggaa gagaaggacc atatccaccg agtcctggac aagatcacag
     1501 acactttgat ccacctgatg gccaaggcag gcctgaccct gcagcagcag caccagcggc
     1561 tggcccagct cctcctcatc ctctcccaca tcaggcacat gagtaacaaa ggcatggagc
     1621 atctgtacag catgaagtgc aagaacgtgg tgcccctcta tgacctgctg ctggaggcgg
     1681 cggacgccca ccgcctacat gcgcccacta gccgtggagg ggcatccgtg gaggagacgg
     1741 accaaagcca cttggccact gcgggctcta cttcatcgca ttccttgcaa aagtattaca
     1801 tcacggggga ggcagagggt ttccctgcca cagctgtcga caacctgctg actgtgcacc
     1861 aaaacctgcc tgccctccct gtggatgcca cctctgatga agtcaggaag aacctgatgg
     1921 acatgttcag ggacaggcag gccttctctg aacacacctg gaagatgctc ctgtctgtgt
     1981 gcagatcctg ggctgcctgg tgcaagctga acaacaggaa atggttccct gctgaacctg
     2041 aggatgtgag ggactacctc ctgtacctgc aagccagagg cctggctgtg aagaccatcc
     2101 aacagcacct gggccagctc aacatgctgc acaggagatc tggcctgcct cgcccttctg
     2161 actccaatgc tgtgtccctg gtgatgagga gaatcagaaa ggagaatgtg gatgctgggg
     2221 agagagccaa gcaggccctg gcctttgaac gcactgactt tgaccaagtc agatccctga
     2281 tggagaactc tgacagatgc caggacatca ggaacctggc cttcctgggc attgcctaca
     2341 acaccctgct gcgcattgcc gaaattgcca gaatcagagt gaaggacatc tcccgcaccg
     2401 atggtgggag aatgctgatc cacattggca ggaccaagac cctggtgtcc acagctggtg
     2461 tggagaaggc cctgtccctg ggggttacca agctggtgga gagatggatc tctgtgtctg
     2521 gtgtggctga tgaccccaac aactacctgt tctgccgggt cagaaagaat ggtgtggctg
     2581 ccccttctgc cacctcccaa ctgtccaccc gggccctgga agggatcttt gaggccaccc
     2641 accgcctgat ctatggtgcc aaggatgact ctgggcagag atacctggcc tggtctggcc
     2701 actctgccag agtgggtgct gccagggaca tggccagggc tggtgtgtcc atccctgaaa
     2761 tcatgcaggc tggtggctgg accaatgtga acattgtgat gaactacatc agaaacctgg
     2821 actctgagac tggggccatg gtgaggctgc tcgaggatgg ggacctcgag ccatctgctg
     2881 gagacatgag agctgccaac ctttggccaa gcccgctcat gatcaaacgc tctaagaaga
     2941 acagcctggc cttgtccctg acggccgacc agatggtcag tgccttgttg gatgctgagc
     3001 cccccatact ctattccgag tatgatccta ccagaccctt cagtgaagct tcgatgatgg
     3061 gcttactgac caacctggca gacagggagc tggttcacat gatcaactgg gcgaagaggg
     3121 tgccaggctt tgtggatttg accctccatg atcaggtcca ccttctagaa tgtgcctggc
     3181 tagagatcct gatgattggt ctcgtctggc gctccatgga gcacccagtg aagctactgt
     3241 ttgctcctaa cttgctcttg gacaggaacc agggaaaatg tgtagagggc atggtggaga
     3301 tcttcgacat gctgctggct acatcatctc ggttccgcat gatgaatctg cagggagagg
     3361 agtttgtgtg cctcaaatct attattttgc ttaattctgg agtgtacaca tttctgtcca
     3421 gcaccctgaa gtctctggaa gagaaggacc atatccaccg agtcctggac aagatcacag
     3481 acactttgat ccacctgatg gccaaggcag gcctgaccct gcagcagcag caccagcggc
     3541 tggcccagct cctcctcatc ctctcccaca tcaggcacat gagtaacaaa ggcatggagc
     3601 atctgtacag catgaagtgc aagaacgtgg tgcccctcta tgacctgctg ctggaggcgg
     3661 cggacgccca ccgcctacat gcgcccacta gccgtggagg ggcatccgtg gaggagacgg
     3721 accaaagcca cttggccact gcgggctcta cttcatcgca ttccttgcaa aagtattaca
     3781 tcacggggga ggcagagggt ttccctgcca cagcttgagc tagcgatatc aagcttatcg
     3841 ataatcaacc tctggattac aaaatttgtg aaagattgac tggtattctt aactatgttg
     3901 ctccttttac gctatgtgga tacgctgctt taatgccttt gtatcatgct attgcttccc
     3961 gtatggcttt cattttctcc tccttgtata aatcctggtt gctgtctctt tatgaggagt
     4021 tgtggcccgt tgtcaggcaa cgtggcgtgg tgtgcactgt gtttgctgac gcaaccccca
     4081 ctggttgggg cattgccacc acctgtcagc tcctttccgg gactttcgct ttccccctcc
     4141 ctattgccac ggcggaactc atcgccgcct gccttgcccg ctgctggaca ggggctcggc
     4201 tgttgggcac tgacaattcc gtggtgttgt cggggaaatc atcgtccttt ccttggctgc
     4261 tcgcctgtgt tgccacctgg attctgcgcg ggacgccctt ctgctacgtc ccttcggccc
     4321 tcaatccagc ggaccttcct tcccgcggcc tgctgccggc tctgcggcct cttccgcgtc
     4381 ttcgccttcg ccctcagacg agtcggatct ccctttgggc cgcctccccg catcgatacc
     4441 gtcgactaga gctcgctgat cagcctcgac tgtgccttct agttgccagc catctgttgt
     4501 ttgcccctcc cccgtgcctt ccttgaccct ggaaggtgcc actcccactg tcctttccta
     4561 ataaaatgag gaaattgcat cgcattgtct gagtaggtgt cattctattc tggggggtgg
     4621 ggtggggcag gacagcaagg gggaggattg ggaagacaat agcaggcatg ctggggagag
     4681 atctgaggaa cccctagtga tggagttggc cactccctct ctgcgcgctc gctcgctcac
     4741 tgaggccggg cgaccaaagg tcgcccgacg cccgggcttt gcccgggcgg cctcagtgag
     4801 cgagcgagcg cgcagagagg gagtggcccc cccccccccc ccccccctgc agcctggcgt
     4861 aatagcgaag aggcccgcac cgatcgccct tcccaacagt tgcgcagcct gaatggcgaa
     4921 tggnnnnnnn nnnnnnnnnn nnnnnnnnnn nnnnnnnnnn nnnnnnnnnn nnnnnnnnnn
     4981 nnnnnnnnnn nnnnnnnnnn nnnnnnnnnn nnnnnnnnnn nnnnnnnnnn nnnnnnnnnn
     5041 nnnnnnncnn nnnnnnnnnn nnnnnnnnnn nnnnnnnnnn nnnnnnnnnn nnnnnnnnnn
     5101 nnnnnnnnnn nnnnnnnnnn nnnnnnnnnn nnnnnnnnna nnnnnnnnnn nnnnnnnnnn
     5161 nnnnnnnnnn nnnnnnnnnn nnnnnnnnnc ctttgacgtt ggagtccacg ttctttaata
     5221 gtggactctt gttccaaact ggaacaacac tcaaccctat ctcggtctat tcttttgatt
     5281 tataagggat tttgccgatt tcggcctatt ggttaaaaaa tgagctgatt taacaaaaat
     5341 ttaacgcgaa ttttaacaaa atattaacgc ttacaatttc ctgatgcggt attttctcct
     5401 tacgcatctg tgcggtattt cacaccgcat atggtgcact ctcagtacaa tctgctctga
     5461 tgccgcatag ttaagccagc cccgacaccc gccaacaccc gctgacgcgc cctgacgggc
     5521 ttgtctgctc ccggcatccg cttacagaca agctgtgacc gtctccggga gctgcatgtg
     5581 tcagaggttt tcaccgtcat caccgaaacg cgcgagacga aagggcctcg tgatacgcct
     5641 atttttatag gttaatgtca tgataataat ggtttcttag acgtcaggtg gcacttttcg
     5701 gggaaatgtg cgcggaaccc ctatttgttt atttttctaa atacattcaa atatgtatcc
     5761 gctcatgaga caataaccct gataaatgct tcaataatat tgaaaaagga agagtatgag
     5821 tattcaacat ttccgtgtcg cccttattcc cttttttgcg gcattttgcc ttcctgtttt
     5881 tgctcaccca gaaacgctgg tgaaagtaaa agatgctgaa gatcagttgg gtgcacgagt
     5941 gggttacatc gaactggatc tcaacagcgg taagatcctt gagagttttc gccccgaaga
     6001 acgttttcca atgatgagca cttttaaagt tctgctatgt ggcgcggtat tatcccgtat
     6061 tgacgccggg caagagcaac tcggtcgccg catacactat tctcagaatg acttggttga
     6121 gtactcacca gtcacagaaa agcatcttac ggatggcatg acagtaagag aattatgcag
     6181 tgctgccata accatgagtg ataacactgc ggccaactta cttctgacaa cgatcggagg
     6241 accgaaggag ctaaccgctt ttttgcacaa catgggggat catgtaactc gccttgatcg
     6301 ttgggaaccg gagctgaatg aagccatacc aaacgacgag cgtgacacca cgatgcctgt
     6361 agcaatggca acaacgttgc gcaaactatt aactggcgaa ctacttactc tagcttcccg
     6421 gcaacaatta atagactgga tggaggcgga taaagttgca ggaccacttc tgcgctcggc
     6481 ccttccggct ggctggttta ttgctgataa atctggagcc ggtgagcgtg ggtctcgcgg
     6541 tatcattgca gcactggggc cagatggtaa gccctcccgt atcgtagtta tctacacgac
     6601 ggggagtcag gcaactatgg atgaacgaaa tagacagatc gctgagatag gtgcctcact
     6661 gattaagcat tggtaactgt cagaccaagt ttactcatat atactttaga ttgatttaaa
     6721 acttcatttt taatttaaaa ggatctaggt gaagatcctt tttgataatc tcatgaccaa
     6781 aatcccttaa cgtgagtttt cgttccactg agcgtcagac cccgtagaaa agatcaaagg
     6841 atcttcttga gatccttttt ttctgcgcgt aatctgctgc ttgcaaacaa aaaaaccacc
     6901 gctaccagcg gtggtttgtt tgccggatca agagctacca actctttttc cgaaggtaac
     6961 tggcttcagc agagcgcaga taccaaatac tgttcttcta gtgtagccgt agttaggcca
     7021 ccacttcaag aactctgtag caccgcctac atacctcgct ctgctaatcc tgttaccagt
     7081 ggctgctgcc agtggcgata agtcgtgtct taccgggttg gactcaagac gatagttacc
     7141 ggataaggcg cagcggtcgg gctgaacggg gggttcgtgc acacagccca gcttggagcg
     7201 aacgacctac accgaactga gatacctaca gcgtgagcta tgagaaagcg ccacgcttcc
     7261 cgaagggaga aaggcggaca ggtatccggt aagcggcagg gtcggaacag gagagcgcac
     7321 gagggagctt ccagggggaa acgcctggta tctttatagt cctgtcgggt ttcgccacct
     7381 ctgacttgag cgtcgatttt tgtgatgctc gtcagggggg cggagcctat ggaaaaacg
//
