[The description below was written by a language model from this plasmid's Addgene catalogue record and the feature table of its GenBank file.]
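Description:
pAAV-Syn-ERT2-iCre-ERT2 is a 7.4 kb AAV transfer plasmid for mammalian expression, built on a pAAV-Syn backbone and designed to deliver a tamoxifen-activatable Cre recombinase to neurons. In bacteria it replicates from a high-copy ColE1/pUC-type origin and is selected with ampicillin through the bla gene. An f1 phage origin is also present. The expression cassette is flanked by two AAV2 inverted terminal repeats, which allow it to be packaged into recombinant AAV particles when helper functions are supplied in trans.

Between the ITRs, a synthetic polyadenylation signal and an RNA polymerase II pause site from the human alpha-2 globin gene sit upstream of the promoter, an arrangement generally used to insulate a cassette from read-through transcription. The human synapsin I promoter then drives neuron-specific expression of a roughly 2.9 kb synthetic open reading frame preceded by a Kozak consensus. This insert is a mammalian codon-optimized version of the ERT2-Cre-ERT2 fusion. The feature table annotates only the two flanking ERT2 domains (mutated ligand-binding domains of the human estrogen receptor), and the unannotated interval between them corresponds to the iCre coding region named in the catalogue entry. A WPRE follows to enhance transcript stability and expression, and a bovine growth hormone polyadenylation signal terminates the transcript. A short annotated "Factor Xa site" on the reverse strand within the WPRE is most likely an incidental sequence match.

Fusing ERT2 to both ends of Cre keeps the recombinase inactive until tamoxifen or its metabolite binds, giving tight temporal control over loxP recombination. The plasmid is therefore suited to drug-gated, neuron-restricted activation of Cre-dependent constructs. It was deposited with work on recording cellular physiological histories along self-assembling protein chains.
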