Addgene plasmid #178059: pAAV-Syn-ERT2-iCre-ERT2
Purpose: Conditionally active form of Cre recombinase (activated in response to tamoxifen) under Syn promoter.
Depositing lab: Edward Boyden. Depositing organization: Massachusetts Institute of Technology. Publication: Recording of cellular physiological histories along optically readable self-assembling protein chains. Linghu C, An B, Shpokayte M, Celiker OT, Shmoel N, Zhang R, Zhang C, Park D, Park WM, Ramirez S, Boyden ES. Nat Biotechnol. 2023 Jan 2. doi: 10.1038/s41587-022-01586-7. PubMed 36593405.
Backbone
  Vector backbone: pAAV-Syn
  Backbone manufacturer: Epoch Life Science, Inc.
  Vector type: Mammalian Expression, AAV
Growth in bacteria
  Bacterial resistance: Ampicillin, 100 μg/mL
  Growth temperature: 37°C
  Growth strain: NEB Stable
  Copy number: High Copy
Gene/Insert
  Gene/Insert name: ERT2-iCre-ERT2
  Species: Synthetic
  Insert size (bp): 2922
  Promoter: Human synapsin 1 (Syn) promoter
  Cloning method: Gibson Cloning
  Sequencing primers: 5′ GCACGGGCGCGACCATCTGC; 3′ WPRE-R
Terms and licenses: Academic/Nonprofit Terms; Industry Terms: Not Available to Industry
Depositor comments: The gene ERT2-iCre-ERT2 in this plasmid is the mamalian-codon optimized version of the gene ERT2CreERT2 in Addgene Plasmid #13777 (pCAG-ERT2CreERT2). Please visit https://www.biorxiv.org/content/10.1101/2021.10.13.464006v1 for bioRxiv preprint.
How to cite: pAAV-Syn-ERT2-iCre-ERT2 was a gift from Edward Boyden (Addgene plasmid # 178059 ; http://n2t.net/addgene:178059 ; RRID:Addgene_178059)
