>Addgene plasmid #178059 | pAAV-Syn-ERT2-iCre-ERT2 | depositor partial sequence | sequence record 345567 | ERT2-iCre-ERT2
ATGGCTGGAGACATGAGAGCTGCCAACCTTTGGCCAAGCCCGCTCATGATCAAACGCTCTAAGAAGAACA
GCCTGGCCTTGTCCCTGACGGCCGACCAGATGGTCAGTGCCTTGTTGGATGCTGAGCCCCCCATACTCTA
TTCCGAGTATGATCCTACCAGACCCTTCAGTGAAGCTTCGATGATGGGCTTACTGACCAACCTGGCAGAC
AGGGAGCTGGTTCACATGATCAACTGGGCGAAGAGGGTGCCAGGCTTTGTGGATTTGACCCTCCATGATC
AGGTCCACCTTCTAGAATGTGCCTGGCTAGAGATCCTGATGATTGGTCTCGTCTGGCGCTCCATGGAGCA
CCCAGTGAAGCTACTGTTTGCTCCTAACTTGCTCTTGGACAGGAACCAGGGAAAATGTGTAGAGGGCATG
GTGGAGATCTTCGACATGCTGCTGGCTACATCATCTCGGTTCCGCATGATGAATCTGCAGGGAGAGGAGT
TTGTGTGCCTCAAATCTATTATTTTGCTTAATTCTGGAGTGTACACATTTCTGTCCAGCACCCTGAAGTC
TCTGGAAGAGAAGGACCATATCCACCGAGTCCTGGACAAGATCACAGACACTTTGATCCACCTGATGGCC
AAGGCAGGCCTGACCCTGCAGCAGCAGCACCAGCGGCTGGCCCAGCTCCTCCTCATCCTCTCCCACATCA
GGCACATGAGTAACAAAGGCATGGAGCATCTGTACAGCATGAAGTGCAAGAACGTGGTGCCCCTCTATGA
CCTGCTGCTGGAGGCGGCGGACGCCCACCGCCTACATGCGCCCACTAGCCGTGGAGGGGCATCCGTGGAG
GAGACGGACCAAAGCCACTTGGCCACTGCGGGCTCTACTTCATCGCATTCCTTGCAAAAGTATTACATCA
CGGGGGAGGCAGAGGGTTTCCCTGCCACAGCTGTCGACAACCTGCTGACTGTGCACCAAAACCTGCCTGC
CCTCCCTGTGGATGCCACCTCTGATGAAGTCAGGAAGAACCTGATGGACATGTTCAGGGACAGGCAGGCC
TTCTCTGAACACACCTGGAAGATGCTCCTGTCTGTGTGCAGATCCTGGGCTGCCTGGTGCAAGCTGAACA
ACAGGAAATGGTTCCCTGCTGAACCTGAGGATGTGAGGGACTACCTCCTGTACCTGCAAGCCAGAGGCCT
GGCTGTGAAGACCATCCAACAGCACCTGGGCCAGCTCAACATGCTGCACAGGAGATCTGGCCTGCCTCGC
CCTTCTGACTCCAATGCTGTGTCCCTGGTGATGAGGAGAATCAGAAAGGAGAATGTGGATGCTGGGGAGA
GAGCCAAGCAGGCCCTGGCCTTTGAACGCACTGACTTTGACCAAGTCAGATCCCTGATGGAGAACTCTGA
CAGATGCCAGGACATCAGGAACCTGGCCTTCCTGGGCATTGCCTACAACACCCTGCTGCGCATTGCCGAA
ATTGCCAGAATCAGAGTGAAGGACATCTCCCGCACCGATGGTGGGAGAATGCTGATCCACATTGGCAGGA
CCAAGACCCTGGTGTCCACAGCTGGTGTGGAGAAGGCCCTGTCCCTGGGGGTTACCAAGCTGGTGGAGAG
ATGGATCTCTGTGTCTGGTGTGGCTGATGACCCCAACAACTACCTGTTCTGCCGGGTCAGAAAGAATGGT
GTGGCTGCCCCTTCTGCCACCTCCCAACTGTCCACCCGGGCCCTGGAAGGGATCTTTGAGGCCACCCACC
GCCTGATCTATGGTGCCAAGGATGACTCTGGGCAGAGATACCTGGCCTGGTCTGGCCACTCTGCCAGAGT
GGGTGCTGCCAGGGACATGGCCAGGGCTGGTGTGTCCATCCCTGAAATCATGCAGGCTGGTGGCTGGACC
AATGTGAACATTGTGATGAACTACATCAGAAACCTGGACTCTGAGACTGGGGCCATGGTGAGGCTGCTCG
AGGATGGGGACCTCGAGCCATCTGCTGGAGACATGAGAGCTGCCAACCTTTGGCCAAGCCCGCTCATGAT
CAAACGCTCTAAGAAGAACAGCCTGGCCTTGTCCCTGACGGCCGACCAGATGGTCAGTGCCTTGTTGGAT
GCTGAGCCCCCCATACTCTATTCCGAGTATGATCCTACCAGACCCTTCAGTGAAGCTTCGATGATGGGCT
TACTGACCAACCTGGCAGACAGGGAGCTGGTTCACATGATCAACTGGGCGAAGAGGGTGCCAGGCTTTGT
GGATTTGACCCTCCATGATCAGGTCCACCTTCTAGAATGTGCCTGGCTAGAGATCCTGATGATTGGTCTC
GTCTGGCGCTCCATGGAGCACCCAGTGAAGCTACTGTTTGCTCCTAACTTGCTCTTGGACAGGAACCAGG
GAAAATGTGTAGAGGGCATGGTGGAGATCTTCGACATGCTGCTGGCTACATCATCTCGGTTCCGCATGAT
GAATCTGCAGGGAGAGGAGTTTGTGTGCCTCAAATCTATTATTTTGCTTAATTCTGGAGTGTACACATTT
CTGTCCAGCACCCTGAAGTCTCTGGAAGAGAAGGACCATATCCACCGAGTCCTGGACAAGATCACAGACA
CTTTGATCCACCTGATGGCCAAGGCAGGCCTGACCCTGCAGCAGCAGCACCAGCGGCTGGCCCAGCTCCT
CCTCATCCTCTCCCACATCAGGCACATGAGTAACAAAGGCATGGAGCATCTGTACAGCATGAAGTGCAAG
AACGTGGTGCCCCTCTATGACCTGCTGCTGGAGGCGGCGGACGCCCACCGCCTACATGCGCCCACTAGCC
GTGGAGGGGCATCCGTGGAGGAGACGGACCAAAGCCACTTGGCCACTGCGGGCTCTACTTCATCGCATTC
CTTGCAAAAGTATTACATCACGGGGGAGGCAGAGGGTTTCCCTGCCACAGCT
